Addgene plasmid #195505: pUC19_mRuby-3xFLAG-NLS-3xSV40-poly(A)_loxP-PGK-Puro-loxP
Purpose: T-REX17 donor plasmid to generate locus specific integration of mRuby followed by 3xSV40 poly(A) into Exon 1 of human lncRNA T-REX17
Depositing lab: Alexander Meissner. Publication: T-REX17 is a transiently expressed non-coding RNA essential for human endoderm formation. Landshammer A, Bolondi A, Kretzmer H, Much C, Buschow R, Rose A, Wu HJ, Mackowiak SD, Braendl B, Giesselmann P, Tornisiello R, Parsi KM, Huey J, Mielke T, Meierhofer D, Maehr R, Hnisz D, Michor F, Rinn JL, Meissner A. Elife. 2023 Jan 31;12:e83077. doi: 10.7554/eLife.83077. PubMed 36719724.
Backbone
  Vector backbone: pUC19
  Backbone size w/o insert (bp): 2687
  Total vector size (bp): 7665
  Vector type: Mammalian Expression, CRISPR ; Donor vector
  Selectable markers: Puromycin
Growth in bacteria
  Bacterial resistance: Ampicillin, 100 μg/mL
  Growth temperature: 37°C
  Growth strain: DH5alpha
  Copy number: Unknown
Gene/Insert
  Gene/Insert name: pT-REX-mRuby-3xFLAG-NLS-3xSV40-poly(A)_loxP-PGK-Puro-loxP_T-REX(Ex1)
  Species: H. sapiens (human)
  Insert size (bp): 4978
  GenBank ID: T-REX
  Tag / fusion protein: mRuby-3xFLAG-NLS-3xSV40-poly(A) (N terminal on insert)
Resource information
  A portion of this plasmid was derived from a plasmid made by: GenScript Biotech
Terms and licenses: Academic/Nonprofit Terms; Industry Terms: Not Available to Industry
How to cite: pUC19_mRuby-3xFLAG-NLS-3xSV40-poly(A)_loxP-PGK-Puro-loxP was a gift from Alexander Meissner (Addgene plasmid # 195505 ; http://n2t.net/addgene:195505 ; RRID:Addgene_195505)
