[The description below was written by a language model from this plasmid's Addgene catalogue record and pLannotate feature annotations shown in this document.]
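Description:
pUC19_mRuby-3xFLAG-NLS-3xSV40-poly(A)_loxP-PGK-Puro-loxP is a 7,665 bp homology-directed repair donor built on the pUC19 cloning backbone. It is intended for CRISPR-assisted knock-in at the human T-REX17 long non-coding RNA locus. It is propagated in E. coli through the high-copy ColE1/pUC origin and selected with ampicillin via the bla gene. Remnants of the lac promoter/operator, the lacZα fragment and the pUC multiple cloning site flank the roughly 5 kb insert.

The payload sits on the reverse strand of the sequenced record. It begins with a red fluorescent protein coding sequence, annotated as mRuby2, which according to the plasmid name is fused to a 3xFLAG epitope and a nuclear localisation signal; these two elements were not picked up as separate features. Three tandem SV40 polyadenylation signals follow. They are called on the opposite strand to the reporter, which may simply reflect the bidirectional nature of this SV40 element. Next comes a loxP-flanked selection cassette made of the mouse PGK promoter, the puromycin N-acetyltransferase gene and the PGK poly(A) signal. This cassette allows enrichment of targeted mammalian cells and later excision by Cre. The unannotated stretches of about 1 kb on either side of the cargo presumably correspond to the T-REX17 promoter-proximal and exon 1 homology arms implied by the insert name, although the feature table does not label them.

No promoter for the reporter is annotated within the cassette. After integration into exon 1, mRuby would therefore be expected to depend on the endogenous T-REX17 promoter and so report activity of the locus. The triple poly(A) stop would be expected to terminate transcription early and prevent production of the full-length lncRNA, which suits the construct to loss-of-function studies.
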