Features (pLannotate 1.2.2; 20 found; start..end, strand, type, name):
      1..93      +  CDS            lacI (fragment): lac repressor; lacI; The lac repressor binds to the lac operator to inhibit transcription in E. coli. This inhibition can be relieved by adding lactose or isopropyl-β-D-thiogalactopyranoside (IPTG).
    106..127     +  protein_bind   CAP binding site: CAP binding activates transcription in the presence of cAMP. E. coli catabolite activator protein
    142..172     +  promoter       lac promoter: promoter for the E. coli lac operon
    180..196     +  protein_bind   lac operator: The lac repressor binds to the lac operator to inhibit transcription in E. coli. This inhibition can be relieved by adding lactose or isopropyl-β-D-thiogalactopyranoside (IPTG). lac repressor encoded by lacI
    233..270     -  misc_feature   MCS (fragment): pUC18/19 multiple cloning site
   1283..1316    -  protein_bind   loxP: Cre-mediated recombination occurs in the 8-bp core sequence (GCATACAT). Cre recombinase
   1334..1788    -  polyA_signal   PGK poly(A) signal: mouse phosphoglycerate kinase 1 polyadenylation signal
   1795..2394    -  CDS            PuroR: puromycin N-acetyltransferase; pac from Streptomyces alboniger; confers resistance to puromycin
   2438..2902    -  promoter       PGK promoter (fragment): mouse phosphoglycerate kinase 1 promoter
   2907..2940    -  protein_bind   loxP: Cre-mediated recombination occurs in the 8-bp core sequence (GCATACAT). Cre recombinase
   2960..3081    +  polyA_signal   SV40 poly(A) signal: SV40 polyadenylation signal
   3112..3233    +  polyA_signal   SV40 poly(A) signal: SV40 polyadenylation signal
   3264..3385    +  polyA_signal   SV40 poly(A) signal: SV40 polyadenylation signal
   3533..4243    -  CDS            mRuby2: mRuby2 is a basic (constitutively fluorescent) red fluorescent protein published in 2012, derived from Entacmaea quadricolor. It has moderate acid sensitivity.
   5265..5422    +  CDS            lacZα (fragment): LacZα fragment of β-galactosidase; lacZ fragment
   5428..5527    -  misc_feature   bom (fragment): basis of mobility region from pBR322
   5629..5664    -  CDS            rop (fragment): Rop protein, which maintains plasmids at low copy number; rop
   5759..5863    +  promoter       AmpR promoter: bla
   5864..6724    +  CDS            AmpR: β-lactamase; bla; confers resistance to ampicillin, carbenicillin, and related antibiotics
   6895..7483    +  rep_origin     ori: high-copy-number ColE1/pMB1/pBR322/pUC origin of replication
>Addgene plasmid #195505 | pUC19_mRuby-3xFLAG-NLS-3xSV40-poly(A)_loxP-PGK-Puro-loxP | addgene full sequence | sequence record 384991 | Addgene NGS Result
GCGCCCAATACGCAAACCGCCTCTCCCCGCGCGTTGGCCGATTCATTAATGCAGCTGGCACGACAGGTTT
CCCGACTGGAAAGCGGGCAGTGAGCGCAACGCAATTAATGTGAGTTAGCTCACTCATTAGGCACCCCAGG
CTTTACACTTTATGCTTCCGGCTCGTATGTTGTGTGGAATTGTGAGCGGATAACAATTTCACACAGGAAA
CAGCTATGACCATGATTACGCCAAGCTTGCATGCCTGCAGGTCGACTCTAGAGGATCCCCTTGAGCAGCT
GGCCTGGGGTCACCCACAAAAGGTGAATGTCAGGGCTGGTGTTCTTTTCTTCCAGTTACACTTTATGGGC
TCCTGTCCAGACATAGGAGTACTTGTTAAACACTGCAAGTACTTAGACACCTACTTGAAGGGGTCAGCCT
AAGAGACCCAGCTTTTCTCTTCTGAGTGCCCCCACCTCAGAGGCTTTCTTGTCTTAGGGCATCAGTACCA
AGATCTGTCTGTATCAAGGTCCTCTGACCCAAGGAGGAAGGGAAAGGCAGAGAACTTGATCACAGAACAG
ATTGGCAACCACCACATTTTCCTTCTTGGAAACATCTGGGTTTTCGTTTCCCTGCTGCTCAGTAGAAAAC
ACCCAGCTATGTAAAACCTCCTAGTTAGAAGTCACCGCCAGCTCTGTGTAGGAGGTGAGATGTGAAATAG
ATGATTTCCATGTAATTTTCTATCATCCCAGGGCCTTCTTAGTAACTGTCTCCAATCCTGGTTATTCAAT
CCTGGTGCAGACAATGCCAATACAAAGATGTCATGTGACCCAGAAATCCGTGTGCAGCAAGAAACCTTGG
TAGCCATAGAGTTTTTGTTGTTTTACTCCAGGGATTTAAAAATCCACTTAGTGATTAATGCCCATTCCAG
GCTTATGTACAGCAAAACAATCTCTTGCAGTTGAAGTTGGCCTTTATATTCCCTTTAGAATGAAAGTATC
AAACCATCCACTGATATACTTAAAAGCCTTAAGAGCATCTTCCATGTGTATAGAGTGTCCTTGTAGTTCC
AAAGGTGGCTTTGCAGGGAGGCAGTAGCTCTGGCTTGGCAGTTCCAAAGATAGTTTTTCCTGGGCCTTCT
CTCTTGAAATAGGAGCCATAGGTTTTATATATACTTAATAAAAATCAGAGAAAAGACAAGAGATTTCCAG
TGTCCCCAAATCAGATGGAGGAGCCTGTAAACCATCCTTACTTACATGGCCAGCGTGGTGGCAGCCCAGG
TGGTGAGAGGAGCTGGCGCGCCATAACTTCGTATAATGTATGCTATACGAAGTTATAGGCCTCTAGAGTC
AGCTTCTGATGGAATTAGAACTTGGCAAAACAATACTGAGAATGAAGTGTATGTGGAACAGAGGCTGCTG
ATCTCGTTCTTCAGGCTATGAAACTGACACATTTGGAAACCACAGTACTTAGAACCACAAAGTGGGAATC
AAGAGAAAAACAATGATCCCACGAGAGATCTATAGATCTATAGATCATGAGTGGGAGGAATGAGCTGGCC
CTTAATTTGGTTTTGCTTGTTTAAATTATGATATCCAACTATGAAACATTATCATAAAGCAATAGTAAAG
AGCCTTCAGTAAAGAGCAGGCATTTATCTAATCCCACCCCACCCCCACCCCCGTAGCTCCAATCCTTCCA
TTCAAAATGTAGGTACTCTGTTCTCACCCTTCTTAACAAAGTATGACAGGAAAAACTTCCATTTTAGTGG
ACATCTTTATTGTTTAATAGATCATCAATTTCTGCAGAGGATCCTCAGGCACCGGGCTTGCGGGTCATGC
ACCAGGTGCGCGGTCCTTCGGGCACCTCGACGTCGGCGGTGACGGTGAAGCCGAGCCGCTCGTAGAAGGG
GAGGTTGCGGGGCGCGGAGGTCTCCAGGAAGGCGGGCACCCCGGCGCGCTCGGCCGCCTCCACTCCGGGG
AGCACGACGGCGCTGCCCAGACCCTTGCCCTGGTGGTCGGGCGAGACGCCGACGGTGGCCAGGAACCACG
CGGGCTCCTTGGGCCGGTGCGGCGCCAGGAGGCCTTCCATCTGTTGCTGCGCGGCCAGCCGGGAACCGCT
CAACTCGGCCATGCGCGGGCCGATCTCGGCGAACACCGCCCCCGCTTCGACGCTCTCCGGCGTGGTCCAG
ACCGCCACCGCGGCGCCGTCGTCCGCGACCCACACCTTGCCGATGTCGAGCCCGACGCGCGTGAGGAAGA
GTTCTTGCAGCTCGGTGACCCGCTCGATGTGGCGGTCCGGGTCGACGGTGTGGCGCGTGGCGGGGTAGTC
GGCGAACGCGGCGGCGAGGGTGCGTACGGCCCGGGGGACGTCGTCGCGGGTGGCGAGGCGCACCGTGGGC
TTGTACTCGGTCATGCTAGCTAAGCTTCAGCTGCTCGAGATCTAGATGGATGCAGGTCGAAAGGCCCGGA
GATGAGGAAGAGGAGAACAGCGCGGCAGACGTGCGCTTTTGAAGCGTGCAGAATGCCGGGCCTCCGGAGG
ACCTTCGGGCGCCCGCCCCGCCCCTGAGCCCGCCCCTGAGCCCGCCCCCGGACCCACCCCTTCCCAGCCT
CTGAGCCCAGAAAGCGAAGGAGCAAAGCTGCTATTGGCCGCTGCCCCAAAGGCCTACCCGCTTCCATTGC
TCAGCGGTGCTGTCCATCTGCACGAGACTAGTGAGACGTGCTACTTCCATTTGTCACGTCCTGCACGACG
CGAGCTGCGGGGCGGGGGGGAACTTCCTGACTAGGGGAGGAGTAGAAGGTGGCGCGAAGGGGCCACCAAA
GAACGGAGCCGGTTGGCGCCTACCGGTGGATGTGGAATGTGTGCGAGGCCAGAGGCCACTTGTGTAGCGC
CAAGTGCCCAGCGGGGCTGCTAAAGCGCATGCGCTTATAACTTCGTATAATGTATGCTATACGAAGTTAT
TTAAGTACTATTGGAGACTAACTTGTTTATTGCAGCTTATAATGGTTACAAATAAAGCAATAGCATCACA
AATTTCACAAATAAAGCATTTTTTTCACTGCATTCTAGTTGTGGTTTGTCCAAACTCATCAATGTATCTT
ATCATGTCTGCTCGAAGCGGCCGCTCTAGAAAACTTGTTTATTGCAGCTTATAATGGTTACAAATAAAGC
AATAGCATCACAAATTTCACAAATAAAGCATTTTTTTCACTGCATTCTAGTTGTGGTTTGTCCAAACTCA
TCAATGTATCTTATCATGTCTGCTCGAAGCGGCCGCTCTAGAAAACTTGTTTATTGCAGCTTATAATGGT
TACAAATAAAGCAATAGCATCACAAATTTCACAAATAAAGCATTTTTTTCACTGCATTCTAGTTGTGGTT
TGTCCAAACTCATCAATGTATCTTATCATGTCTGCTCGAAGCGGCCGCTCTAGAATCATTTCTTCTTCTT
AGCCTGTCCAGCCTTCTTTGTGGCGGCAGGTCGCTTCTTATCGTCATCGTCTTTGTAATCAATATCATGA
TCCTTGTAGTCTCCGTCGTGGTCCTTATAGTCCTTGTACAGCTCGTCCATCCCACCACCAAGCCCGGCGA
ACTTGGCAACTGCGTGTTCGCGTTGTACTACGAACATTTCATTGTCACTTTCCTCTAACCTTTCCAGGCG
GTGATCAACGGCATGGATACCGGGCATCTTGATGTTCCCGACGGTCTTTTTTGACCTGTAAGTTGTTACG
AAAGAGCAAGACAGATGGCCACCACCATCAACTTTCAGTGCCATATGAGTGTATCCCCTCAGACCACCAT
CTGCTGGATACATCATCTCTGTATTAGGCTCCCAACCCTTGGTCTTCTTCTGCATCACGGGACCATTGGA
GGGAAAGTTTACCCCTCTGACTTGGACGTGGTAAACGAGACAGCCATCCTCAAGGCTGGTGTCCTGCATG
ACGGTGACGACTCCACCATCTTCGTATCTCGTAACTCTTTCCCAAGTAAAACCCTCAGGAAAGGACTGTT
TAAAGAAATCAGGAATGCCTTTCGGGTACTTGATAAAAGTACGGCTGCCATACATGAACGACGTGGCAAG
AATGTCAAAGGCAAATGGCAGGGGTCCTCCCTCGATGACTTTGATCCTCATGGTTTGAGTTCCCATGTAC
GGATTGCCTTCTCCTTCACCTGTGCATTTGAATTGGTGGCCGTTGACCGAACCTTCCATGACCACCTTCA
TACGCATATTTTCCTTGATCAGCTCTTCGCCCTTAGACACCATGGTGGCACCATCTTCAGGGGGACAGAC
CTGGAGACTGAAAATGAAGGGAAAATGTGGAAAACTGGGATTTAACCAACTCGCCCTTGCATCTGCCACA
ATGGGACATTGTTAGGCCTGGGCTTCATGAAACAATAGACTTCGATAGGACATAATACCCATTCAGAGGT
CAGCTTTACATCCTAGCTCTTGGGCCACTGAGCTCCCTTTGAATTTGCAACTGCTGCACACAATGTGTGT
GTTACAGATTATTTGGCCTAAGTCTCTTCCTGTTCTCCCTCCCCCATGACTTAACTTCTGCTCTACTCTT
CCAGTAAGTCCAGGAGGGCTTTTCTCTCTGGAAATGTTGGGAATTTGCCACAGGGCTCTCCACTGCCGAA
ATCCACACCACTGCTTTTCCTGGCCATTTCAAAATGAGATGAGTACATCGTATGAATGGATTTTAAGCAC
ACATTCGTTCAAATGTGTCTGTACCCCAAATTCTCCAAGAGTGTAATCCATCCCTATGCTAAATCACTGG
GTGTTTTAGGTGAAGAATCTACTATTTATTAATGAAGGACCACGCTCATTTTTTATAGTGGAATGCATTG
TAAATACAAACCATTGAAGCCTTCATAATTTTTTCAAAGATATAACCCACCAAAGAGAAAAGTGAAAAAG
AATAAAAGCATGCTAATAAAAAGGCTTGTTGTAGCAAAAACCTGAATAGAATATTAATATCCAGTGTTAT
ACAACTTTTACAACGTGATCTATCCTAGAGCCATTTTGTAGTATAACATGAGAGCTGTGCTGGCAAAAAA
TAAAGTCGCATAAAAAAGTAGAATATAAAACTATAAGAAACCATTTCTGCATATGGACAAATGATGCAAA
GTAATAACTAAAAATAAAAATAGTTGTAATGTTTGGGGGATTTGGGAGAGTATGGCTCTTTACAGTCTTT
ATTTTATTTCAAATTTTTTTAAATTTTATTTTTATATAGAGACGGGATTTCACCATGTTGCCCAGGCTGG
GGTACCGAGCTCGAATTCACTGGCCGTCGTTTTACAACGTCGTGACTGGGAAAACCCTGGCGTTACCCAA
CTTAATCGCCTTGCAGCACATCCCCCTTTCGCCAGCTGGCGTAATAGCGAAGAGGCCCGCACCGATCGCC
CTTCCCAACAGTTGCGCAGCCTGAATGGCGAATGGCGCCTGATGCGGTATTTTCTCCTTACGCATCTGTG
CGGTATTTCACACCGCATATGGTGCACTCTCAGTACAATCTGCTCTGATGCCGCATAGTTAAGCCAGCCC
CGACACCCGCCAACACCCGCTGACGCGCCCTGACGGGCTTGTCTGCTCCCGGCATCCGCTTACAGACAAG
CTGTGACCGTCTCCGGGAGCTGCATGTGTCAGAGGTTTTCACCGTCATCACCGAAACGCGCGAGACGAAA
GGGCCTCGTGATACGCCTATTTTTATAGGTTAATGTCATGATAATAATGGTTTCTTAGACGTCAGGTGGC
ACTTTTCGGGGAAATGTGCGCGGAACCCCTATTTGTTTATTTTTCTAAATACATTCAAATATGTATCCGC
TCATGAGACAATAACCCTGATAAATGCTTCAATAATATTGAAAAAGGAAGAGTATGAGTATTCAACATTT
CCGTGTCGCCCTTATTCCCTTTTTTGCGGCATTTTGCCTTCCTGTTTTTGCTCACCCAGAAACGCTGGTG
AAAGTAAAAGATGCTGAAGATCAGTTGGGTGCACGAGTGGGTTACATCGAACTGGATCTCAACAGCGGTA
AGATCCTTGAGAGTTTTCGCCCCGAAGAACGTTTTCCAATGATGAGCACTTTTAAAGTTCTGCTATGTGG
CGCGGTATTATCCCGTATTGACGCCGGGCAAGAGCAACTCGGTCGCCGCATACACTATTCTCAGAATGAC
TTGGTTGAGTACTCACCAGTCACAGAAAAGCATCTTACGGATGGCATGACAGTAAGAGAATTATGCAGTG
CTGCCATAACCATGAGTGATAACACTGCGGCCAACTTACTTCTGACAACGATCGGAGGACCGAAGGAGCT
AACCGCTTTTTTGCACAACATGGGGGATCATGTAACTCGCCTTGATCGTTGGGAACCGGAGCTGAATGAA
GCCATACCAAACGACGAGCGTGACACCACGATGCCTGTAGCAATGGCAACAACGTTGCGCAAACTATTAA
CTGGCGAACTACTTACTCTAGCTTCCCGGCAACAATTAATAGACTGGATGGAGGCGGATAAAGTTGCAGG
ACCACTTCTGCGCTCGGCCCTTCCGGCTGGCTGGTTTATTGCTGATAAATCTGGAGCCGGTGAGCGTGGG
TCTCGCGGTATCATTGCAGCACTGGGGCCAGATGGTAAGCCCTCCCGTATCGTAGTTATCTACACGACGG
GGAGTCAGGCAACTATGGATGAACGAAATAGACAGATCGCTGAGATAGGTGCCTCACTGATTAAGCATTG
GTAACTGTCAGACCAAGTTTACTCATATATACTTTAGATTGATTTAAAACTTCATTTTTAATTTAAAAGG
ATCTAGGTGAAGATCCTTTTTGATAATCTCATGACCAAAATCCCTTAACGTGAGTTTTCGTTCCACTGAG
CGTCAGACCCCGTAGAAAAGATCAAAGGATCTTCTTGAGATCCTTTTTTTCTGCGCGTAATCTGCTGCTT
GCAAACAAAAAAACCACCGCTACCAGCGGTGGTTTGTTTGCCGGATCAAGAGCTACCAACTCTTTTTCCG
AAGGTAACTGGCTTCAGCAGAGCGCAGATACCAAATACTGTTCTTCTAGTGTAGCCGTAGTTAGGCCACC
ACTTCAAGAACTCTGTAGCACCGCCTACATACCTCGCTCTGCTAATCCTGTTACCAGTGGCTGCTGCCAG
TGGCGATAAGTCGTGTCTTACCGGGTTGGACTCAAGACGATAGTTACCGGATAAGGCGCAGCGGTCGGGC
TGAACGGGGGGTTCGTGCACACAGCCCAGCTTGGAGCGAACGACCTACACCGAACTGAGATACCTACAGC
GTGAGCTATGAGAAAGCGCCACGCTTCCCGAAGGGAGAAAGGCGGACAGGTATCCGGTAAGCGGCAGGGT
CGGAACAGGAGAGCGCACGAGGGAGCTTCCAGGGGGAAACGCCTGGTATCTTTATAGTCCTGTCGGGTTT
CGCCACCTCTGACTTGAGCGTCGATTTTTGTGATGCTCGTCAGGGGGGCGGAGCCTATGGAAAAACGCCA
GCAACGCGGCCTTTTTACGGTTCCTGGCCTTTTGCTGGCCTTTTGCTCACATGTTCTTTCCTGCGTTATC
CCCTGATTCTGTGGATAACCGTATTACCGCCTTTGAGTGAGCTGATACCGCTCGCCGCAGCCGAACGACC
GAGCGCAGCGAGTCAGTGAGCGAGGAAGCGGAAGA
